Addgene plasmid #19410: pAd 2B Ngn3-I-nGFP
Depositing lab: Douglas Melton. Depositing organization: Harvard University. Publication: In vivo reprogramming of adult pancreatic exocrine cells to beta-cells. Zhou Q, Brown J, Kanarek A, Rajagopal J, Melton DA. Nature. 2008 Oct 2;455(7213):627-32. doi: 10.1038/nature07314. Epub 2008 Aug 27. PubMed 18754011.
Backbone
  Vector backbone: pAd CMV/V5 DEST
  Backbone size w/o insert (bp): 34864
  Vector type: Adenoviral ; Entry Vector
Growth in bacteria
  Bacterial resistance: Ampicillin, 100 μg/mL
  Growth temperature: 37°C
  Growth strain: Top10/P3
  Growth instructions: Transform into TOP10 cells
  Copy number: Low Copy
Gene/Insert
  Gene/Insert name: neurogenin 3 (alt name: Neurog3, Ngn3, Atoh5; Math4B)
  Species: M. musculus (mouse)
  Insert size (bp): 2100
  Entrez Gene: Neurog3 (a.k.a. Atoh5, Math4B, bHLHa7, ngn3)
  Tag / fusion protein: IRES (C terminal on insert); GFP (C terminal on insert)
  Cloning method: Gateway Cloning; 5′ cloning site Gateway (unknown if destroyed); 3′ cloning site Gateway (unknown if destroyed)
  Sequencing primers: 5′ T7; 3′ EGFP-N
Resource information
  A portion of this plasmid was derived from a plasmid made by: Qiuo Zhon
Terms and licenses: Academic/Nonprofit Terms; Industry Terms: Not Available to Industry
How to cite: pAd 2B Ngn3-I-nGFP was a gift from Douglas Melton (Addgene plasmid # 19410 ; http://n2t.net/addgene:19410 ; RRID:Addgene_19410)
