[The description below was written by a language model from this plasmid's Addgene catalogue record.]
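Description:
pAd 2B Ngn3-I-nGFP is an adenoviral expression plasmid built on the pAd CMV/V5 DEST Gateway destination backbone, a large vector (about 35 kb without insert) that carries an adenoviral genome used to generate recombinant adenovirus for gene delivery into mammalian cells. It is maintained in E. coli as a low-copy plasmid under ampicillin selection. The catalogue entry lists the vector type as both adenoviral and entry vector, although the named backbone is a destination vector into which inserts are transferred by Gateway recombination. No feature table accompanies the record, so the replication origin, viral elements and exact junctions are not individually documented, and it is not known whether the Gateway sites remain intact.

The payload is a roughly 2.1 kb cassette containing mouse neurogenin 3 (Neurog3, also known as Ngn3, Atoh5 or Math4B), a basic helix-loop-helix transcription factor, followed by an IRES and GFP. The IRES permits cap-independent translation of the reporter from the same transcript, so GFP is made as a separate protein that marks transduced cells rather than as a fusion to Ngn3. The "nGFP" in the name suggests a nuclear-localised form, though the record does not say so explicitly. The promoter is not stated as a separate field, but the backbone name indicates a CMV promoter drives expression.

The associated publication concerns in vivo reprogramming of adult pancreatic exocrine cells into beta-cells, which is consistent with using this construct to produce adenovirus that delivers Ngn3 to pancreatic tissue while fluorescently labelling the infected cells.
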