>Addgene plasmid #19410 | pAd 2B Ngn3-I-nGFP | depositor partial sequence | sequence record 9062 | Author sequence
CTGGCTGTTAGCTATCACAAGTTTGTACAAAAAAGCAGGCTGGCGCCGGAACCATCTGCAGAATTCGCCC
TTATGGCGCCTCATCCCTTGGATGCGCTCACCATCCAAGTGTCCCCAGAGACACAACAACCTTTTCCCGG
AGCCTCGGACCACGAAGTGCTCAGTTCCAATTCCACCCCACCTAGCCCCACTCTCATACCTAGGGACTGC
TCCGAAGCAGAAGTGGGTGACTGCCGAGGGACCTCGAGGAAGCTCCGCGCCCGACGCGGAGGGCGCAACA
GGCCCAAGAGCGAGTTGGCACTCAGCAAACAGCGAAGAAGCCGGCGCAAGAAGGCCAATGATCGGGAGCG
CAATCGCATGCACAACCTCAACTCGGCGCTGGATGCGCTGCGCGGTGTCCTGCCCACCTNCCGGATGACG
CCAAANTTCAAAGATCGAGACCCTG
