>Addgene plasmid #19410 | pAd 2B Ngn3-I-nGFP | addgene partial sequence | sequence record 25221 | 19410 with T7
NCAGGCTGNGCGCCGGAACCNTCTGCNNAATTCNCCCTTTTGGNGCCTCATCCCTTGGATGCGCTCACCA
TCCAAGTGTCCCCANAGACNCNNCNNCCTTTTCCCGGANCCTCGGACCACGAAGTGCTCAGTTCCAATTC
CACCCCACCTAGCCCCACTCTCATACCTAGGGACTGCTCCGAANCANAAGTGGGTGACTGCCGAGGGACC
TCNAGGAANCTCCGCGCCCGACGCGGAGGGCGCAACAGGNCCNAGAGCGAGTTGGCACTCAGCAAACAGC
GAAGAANCCGGNGCAAGAAGGCCAATGATCGGGAGCGCAATCGCATGCACAACCTCAACTCGGCGCTGGA
TGCGCTGCGCGGTGTCCTGCCCACCTTCCCGGATGACGCCNAACTTACNAANATNGANACCCTGCGCTTC
GCCCACAACTACATCTGGGCACTGACTCAGACGCTGCGCATAGCGGACCACAGCTTCTATGGCCCGGAGC
CCCCTGTGCCCTGTGGAGAGCTGGGGAGCCCCGGANGTGGNTCCNNNNNNNNACTGGGGNTCTATNTANN
TCCCNNNTCTNCCA
